Addgene plasmid #236959: NanoLuc-FYN Fusion Vector
Purpose: Express NanoLuc(R)-FYN Fusion Protein in Mammalian Cells under a CMV promoter
Depositing lab: Promega Corporation.
Backbone
  Vector backbone: pFN31K Nluc CMV-neo Flexi(R) Vector
  Vector type: Mammalian Expression
  Selectable markers: Neomycin (select with G418)
Growth in bacteria
  Bacterial resistance: Kanamycin, 50 μg/mL
  Growth temperature: 37°C
  Growth strain: DH5alpha
  Copy number: High Copy
Gene/Insert
  Gene/Insert name: FYN
  Species: H. sapiens (human)
  Mutation: None
  Entrez Gene: FYN (a.k.a. SLK, SYN, p59-FYN)
  Promoter: CMV
  Tag / fusion protein: NanoLuc (R) (N terminal on backbone)
  Cloning method: Other
Terms and licenses: Academic/Nonprofit Terms; Industry Terms
How to cite: NanoLuc-FYN Fusion Vector was a gift from Promega Corporation (Addgene plasmid # 236959 ; http://n2t.net/addgene:236959 ; RRID:Addgene_236959)
