[The description below was written by a language model from this plasmid's Addgene catalogue record and pLannotate feature annotations shown in this document.]
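Description:
NanoLuc-FYN Fusion Vector is a 6.4 kb mammalian expression plasmid built on the pFN31K Nluc CMV-neo Flexi Vector backbone. It produces human FYN, a Src-family non-receptor tyrosine kinase, fused at its N terminus to NanoLuc luciferase. The plasmid is propagated in E. coli as a high-copy construct from a ColE1/pUC-type origin. An adjacent cer region helps to resolve plasmid multimers so that the plasmid is maintained as monomers. A single neo (nptII) gene serves as the marker in both hosts. It sits downstream of tandem SV40 early and bacterial EM7 promoters and is followed by a synthetic polyadenylation signal, so it confers kanamycin resistance in bacteria and G418 resistance in transfected mammalian cells.

The expression cassette is driven by the CMV immediate-early enhancer and promoter, followed by a chimeric β-globin/immunoglobulin intron, which generally improves transcript processing and expression. A T7 promoter lies just upstream of the coding region and could in principle allow in vitro transcription. The human codon-optimized NanoLuc reading frame comes first, separated by a short linker interval from the unmutated FYN coding sequence. Downstream are a small multiple cloning site remnant, a T7 terminator fragment and an SV40 poly(A) signal. Several short annotated fragments (SET1, large T antigen, M13 ori, bom, tnpA) appear to be backbone remnants or partial matches rather than functional elements.

The stated purpose is expression of the NanoLuc-FYN fusion in mammalian cells. Fusions of this type are commonly used as luminescent donors in bioluminescence resonance energy transfer assays of kinase target engagement or protein interactions, although the record does not name a specific application.
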