Features (pLannotate 1.2.2; 20 found; start..end, strand, type, name):
    140..517     +  enhancer       CMV enhancer: human cytomegalovirus immediate early enhancer
    519..718     +  promoter       CMV promoter: human cytomegalovirus (CMV) immediate early promoter
    857..989     +  intron         chimeric intron: chimera between introns from human β-globin and immunoglobulin heavy chain genes
   1033..1051    +  promoter       T7 promoter: promoter for bacteriophage T7 RNA polymerase
   1065..1577    +  CDS            Nluc: NanoLuc® luciferase human codon-optimized
   1599..3209    +  CDS            FYN (sequence partly withheld): FYN_HUMAN - Experimental evidence at protein level: Swiss-Prot protein existence level 1. Non-receptor tyrosine-protein kinase that plays a role in many biological processes including regulation of cell growth and survival, cell adhesion, integrin-mediated signaling, cytoskeletal remodeling, cell motility, immune response and axon guidance. Inactive FYN is phosphorylated on its C-terminal tail within the catalytic domain. Following activation by PKA, the protein subsequently associates with PTK2/FAK1, allowing PTK2/FAK1 phosphorylation, activation and targeting to focal adhesions. Involved in
   3218..3273    +  misc_feature   MCS: pUC18/19 multiple cloning site
   3280..3329    +  CDS            SET1 (fragment): solubility-enhancement tag derived from T7 phage gene 10B
   3337..3356    +  terminator     T7 terminator (fragment): transcription terminator for bacteriophage T7 RNA polymerase
   3378..3499    -  polyA_signal   SV40 poly(A) signal: SV40 polyadenylation signal
   3522..3590    -  CDS            large T antigen (fragment): large T antigen from SV40 (simian virus 40)
   3595..3627    +  rep_origin     M13 ori (fragment): M13 bacteriophage origin of replication; arrow indicates direction of (+) strand synthesis
   3628..3679    -  misc_feature   bom (fragment): basis of mobility region from pBR322
   3744..4101    +  promoter       SV40 promoter: SV40 enhancer and early promoter
   4116..4163    +  promoter       EM7 promoter: synthetic bacterial promoter&nbsp
   4195..4986    +  CDS            neo: KKA2_KLEPN - Also known as kan, nptII. Experimental evidence at protein level: Swiss-Prot protein existence level 1. Resistance to kanamycin, neomycin, paromomycin, ribostamycin, butirosin and gentamicin B. From Klebsiella pneumoniae.
   5053..5101    +  polyA_signal   poly(A) signal: synthetic polyadenylation signal
   5122..5211    -  CDS            tnpA (fragment): TN5P_ECOLX - Also known as tnp. Experimental evidence at protein level: Swiss-Prot protein existence level 1. Mediates transposition of transposon Tn5 by a 'cut and paste' mechanism. First, the monomeric transposase binds the 19 bp inverted DNA repeats flanking the transposon. Then, dimerization of the DNA- bound transposase creates a synaptic DNA complex. After nicking of the first DNA strand, excision of the transposon proceeds through a series of intermediates. The transposase then mediates the insertion of the transposon at a new site by strand transfer. The activity of the wild- type tran
   5340..5928    -  rep_origin     ori: high-copy-number ColE1/pMB1/pBR322/pUC origin of replication
   6044..6327    +  misc_feature   cer region: ColE1-derived recombination site that helps to maintain plasmids as monomers
>Addgene plasmid #236959 | NanoLuc-FYN Fusion Vector | addgene full sequence | sequence record 473343 | Addgene NGS Result
TCAATATTGGCCATTAGCCATATTATTCATTGGTTATATAGCATAAATCAATATTGGCTATTGGCCATTG
CATACGTTGTATCTATATCATAATATGTACATTTATATTGGCTCATGTCCAATATGACCGCCATGTTGGC
ATTGATTATTGACTAGTTATTAATAGTAATCAATTACGGGGTCATTAGTTCATAGCCCATATATGGAGTT
CCGCGTTACATAACTTACGGTAAATGGCCCGCCTGGCTGACCGCCCAACGACCCCCGCCCATTGACGTCA
ATAATGACGTATGTTCCCATAGTAACGCCAATAGGGACTTTCCATTGACGTCAATGGGTGGAGTATTTAC
GGTAAACTGCCCACTTGGCAGTACATCAAGTGTATCATATGCCAAGTCCGCCCCCTATTGACGTCAATGA
CGGTAAATGGCCCGCCTGGCATTATGCCCAGTACATGACCTTACGGGACTTTCCTACTTGGCAGTACATC
TACGTATTAGTCATCGCTATTACCATGGTGATGCGGTTTTGGCAGTACACCAATGGGCGTGGATAGCGGT
TTGACTCACGGGGATTTCCAAGTCTCCACCCCATTGACGTCAATGGGAGTTTGTTTTGGCACCAAAATCA
ACGGGACTTTCCAAAATGTCGTAATAACCCCGCCCCGTTGACGCAAATGGGCGGTAGGCGTGTACGGTGG
GAGGTCTATATAAGCAGAGCTGGTTTAGTGAACCGTCAGATCACTAGAAGCTTTATTGCGGTAGTTTATC
ACAGTTAAATTGCTAACGCAGTCAGTGCTTCTGACACAACAGTCTCGAACTTAAGCTGCAGAAGTTGGTC
GTGAGGCACTGGGCAGGTAAGTATCAAGGTTACAAGACAGGTTTAAGGAGACCAATAGAAACTGGGCTTG
TCGAGACAGAGAAGACTCTTGCGTTTCTGATAGGCACCTATTGGTCTTACTGACATCCACTTTGCCTTTC
TCTCCACAGGTGTCCACTCCCAGTTCAATTACAGCTCTTAAGGCTAGAGTATTAATACGACTCACTATAG
GGCTAGCGCTCACCATGGTCTTCACACTCGAAGATTTCGTTGGGGACTGGCGACAGACAGCCGGCTACAA
CCTGGACCAAGTCCTTGAACAGGGAGGTGTGTCCAGTTTGTTTCAGAATCTCGGGGTGTCCGTAACTCCG
ATCCAAAGGATTGTCCTGAGCGGTGAAAATGGGCTGAAGATCGACATCCATGTCATCATCCCGTATGAAG
GTCTGAGCGGCGACCAAATGGGCCAGATCGAAAAAATTTTTAAGGTGGTGTACCCTGTGGATGATCATCA
CTTTAAGGTGATCCTGCACTATGGCACACTGGTAATCGACGGGGTTACGCCGAACATGATCGACTATTTC
GGACGGCCGTATGAAGGCATCGCCGTGTTCGACGGCAAAAAGATCACTGTAACAGGGACCCTGTGGAACG
GCAACAAAATTATCGACGAGCGCCTGATCAACCCCGACGGCTCCCTGCTGTTCCGAGTAACCATCAACGG
AGTGACCGGCTGGCGGCTGTGCGAACGCATTCTGGCGGGCTCGAGCGGCGCGATCGCCATGGGCTGTGTG
CAATGTAAGGATAAAGAAGCAACAAAACTGACGGAGGAGAGGGACGGCAGCCTGAACCAGAGCTCTGGGT
ACCGCTATGGCACAGACCCCACCCCTCAGCACTACCCCAGCTTCGGTGTGACCTCCATCCCCAACTACAA
CAACTTCCACGCAGCCGGGGGCCAAGGACTCACCGTCTTTGGAGGTGTGAACTCTTCGTCTCATACGGGG
ACCTTGCGTACGAGAGGAGGAACAGGAGTGACACTCTTTGTGGCCCTTTATGACTATGAAGCACGGACAG
AAGATGACCTGAGTTTTCACAAAGGAGAAAAATTTCAAATATTGAACAGCTCGGAAGGAGATTGGTGGGA
AGCCCGCTCCTTGACAACTGGAGAGACAGGTTACATTCCCAGCAATTATGTGGCTCCAGTTGACTCTATC
CAGGCAGAAGAGTGGTACTTTGGAAAACTTGGCCGAAAAGATGCTGAGCGACAGCTATTGTCCTTTGGAA
ACCCAAGAGGTACCTTTCTTATCCGCGAGAGTGAAACCACCAAAGGTGCCTATTCACTTTCTATCCGTGA
TTGGGATGATATGAAAGGAGACCATGTCAAACATTATAAAATTCGCAAACTTGACAATGGTGGATACTAC
ATTACCACCCGGGCCCAGTTTGAAACACTTCAGCAGCTTGTACAACATTACTCAGAGAGAGCTGCAGGTC
TCTGCTGCCGCCTAGTAGTTCCCTGTCACAAAGGGATGCCAAGGCTTACCGATCTGTCTGTCAAAACCAA
AGAT
[807 nt withheld, positions 2385-3191]
CAACCTGGTGAAAACCTGGTTTAAACGAATTCGGGCTCGGTACCCGGGGATCCTCTAGAGTCGACCTGCA
GGCATGCAAGCTGATCCGGCTGCTAACAAAGCCCGAAAGGAAGCTGAGTTGGCTGCTGCCACCGCTGAGC
AATAACTAGCATAACCCCTTGGGGCGGCCGCTTCGAGCAGACATGATAAGATACATTGATGAGTTTGGAC
AAACCACAACTAGAATGCAGTGAAAAAAATGCTTTATTTGTGAAATTTGTGATGCTATTGCTTTATTTGT
AACCATTATAAGCTGCAATAAACAAGTTAACAACAACAATTGCATTCATTTTATGTTTCAGGTTCAGGGG
GAGATGTGGGAGGTTTTTTTAAGCAAGTAAAACCTCTACAAATGTGGTAAAATCGAATTTTAACAAAATA
TTAACGCTTACAATTTCCTGATGCGGTATTTTCTCCTTACGCATCTGTGCGGTATTTCACACCGCATACG
CGGATCTGCGCAGCACCATGGCCTGAAATAACCTCTGAAAGAGGAACTTGGTTAGGTACCTTCTGAGGCG
GAAAGAACCAGCTGTGGAATGTGTGTCAGTTAGGGTGTGGAAAGTCCCCAGGCTCCCCAGCAGGCAGAAG
TATGCAAAGCATGCATCTCAATTAGTCAGCAACCAGGTGTGGAAAGTCCCCAGGCTCCCCAGCAGGCAGA
AGTATGCAAAGCATGCATCTCAATTAGTCAGCAACCATAGTCCCGCCCCTAACTCCGCCCATCCCGCCCC
TAACTCCGCCCAGTTCCGCCCATTCTCCGCCCCATGGCTGACTAATTTTTTTTATTTATGCAGAGGCCGA
GGCCGCCTCGGCCTCTGAGCTATTCCAGAAGTAGTGAGGAGGCTTTTTTGGAGGCCTAGGCTTTTGCAAA
AAGCTTAATTAACTGTTGACAATTAATCATCGGCATAGTATATCGGCATAGTATAATACGACAAGGTGAG
GAACTAAACCCAGGAGGCAGATCATGATTGAACAAGATGGATTGCACGCAGGTTCTCCGGCCGCTTGGGT
GGAGAGGCTATTCGGCTATGACTGGGCACAACAGACAATCGGCTGCTCTGATGCCGCCGTGTTCCGGCTG
TCAGCGCAGGGGCGCCCGGTTCTTTTTGTCAAGACCGACCTGTCCGGTGCCCTGAATGAACTGCAGGACG
AGGCAGCGCGGCTATCGTGGCTGGCCACGACGGGCGTTCCTTGCGCAGCTGTGCTCGACGTTGTCACTGA
AGCGGGAAGGGACTGGCTGCTATTGGGCGAAGTGCCGGGGCAGGATCTCCTGTCATCTCACCTTGCTCCT
GCCGAGAAAGTATCCATCATGGCTGATGCAATGCGGCGGCTGCATACGCTTGATCCGGCTACCTGCCCAT
TCGACCACCAAGCGAAACATCGCATCGAGCGAGCACGTACTCGGATGGAAGCCGGTCTTGTCGATCAGGA
TGATCTGGACGAAGAGCATCAGGGGCTCGCGCCAGCCGAACTGTTCGCCAGGCTCAAGGCGCGCATGCCC
GACGGCGAGGATCTCGTCGTGACCCATGGCGATGCCTGCTTGCCGAATATCATGGTGGAAAATGGCCGCT
TTTCTGGATTCATCGACTGTGGCCGGCTGGGTGTGGCGGACCGCTATCAGGACATAGCGTTGGCTACCCG
TGATATTGCTGAAGAGCTTGGCGGCGAATGGGCTGACCGCTTCCTCGTGCTTTACGGTATCGCCGCTCCC
GATTCGCAGCGCATCGCCTTCTATCGCCTTCTTGACGAGTTCTTCTGAGCGGGACTCTGGGGTTCGAAAT
GACCGACCAAGCGACGCCCAACCTGCCATCACGATGGCCGCAATAAAATATCTTTATTTTCATTACATCT
GTGTGTTGGTTTTTTGTGTGAATCGATAGCGATAAGGATCCTCTTTGCGCTTGCGTTTTCCCTTGTCCAG
ATAGCCCAGTAGCTGACATTCATCCGGGGTCAGCACCGTTTCTGCGGACTGGCTTTCTACCCGGTATCAG
CTCACTCAAAGGCGGTAATACGGTTATCCACAGAATCAGGGGATAACGCAGGAAAGAACATGTGAGCAAA
AGGCCAGCAAAAGGCCAGGAACCGTAAAAAGGCCGCGTTGCTGGCGTTTTTCCATAGGCTCCGCCCCCCT
GACGAGCATCACAAAAATCGACGCTCAAGTCAGAGGTGGCGAAACCCGACAGGACTATAAAGATACCAGG
CGTTTCCCCCTGGAAGCTCCCTCGTGCGCTCTCCTGTTCCGACCCTGCCGCTTACCGGATACCTGTCCGC
CTTTCTCCCTTCGGGAAGCGTGGCGCTTTCTCATAGCTCACGCTGTAGGTATCTCAGTTCGGTGTAGGTC
GTTCGCTCCAAGCTGGGCTGTGTGCACGAACCCCCCGTTCAGCCCGACCGCTGCGCCTTATCCGGTAACT
ATCGTCTTGAGTCCAACCCGGTAAGACACGACTTATCGCCACTGGCAGCAGCCACTGGTAACAGGATTAG
CAGAGCGAGGTATGTAGGCGGTGCTACAGAGTTCTTGAAGTGGTGGCCTAACTACGGCTACACTAGAAGG
ACAGTATTTGGTATCTGCGCTCTGCTGAAGCCAGTTACCTTCGGAAAAAGAGTTGGTAGCTCTTGATCCG
GCAAACAAACCACCGCTGGTAGCGGTGGTTTTTTTGTTTGCAAGCAGCAGATTACGCGCAGAAAAAAAGG
ATTTCAAGAAGATCCTTTGATCTTTTCTACGGGGTCTGACGCTCAGTGGAACGAAAACTCACGTTAAGGG
ATTTTGGTCATGAGATTATCAAAAAGGATCTTCACCTAGATCCTTTTATAGTCCGGAAATACAGGAACGC
ACGCTGGATGGCCCTTCGCTGGGATGGTGAAACCATGAAAAATGGCAGCTTCAGTGGATTAAGTGGGGGT
AATGTGGCCTGTACCCTCTGGTTGCATAGGTATTCATACGGTTAAAATTTATCAGGCGCGATTGCGGCAG
TTTTTCGGGTGGTTTGTTGCCATTTTTACCTGTCTGCTGCCGTGATCGCGCTGAACGCGTTTTAGCGGTG
CGTACAATTAAGGGATTATGGTAAATCCACTTACTGTCTGCCCTCGTAGCCATCGAGATAAACCGCAGTA
CTCCGGCCACGATGCGTCCGGCGTAGAGGATCGAGATCT
